Addgene plasmid #136872: pEBTetBl-CLIP-Cep128
Purpose: Mammalian expression of the centrosomal protein Cep128 N-terminally fused to CLIP-tag
Depositing lab: Kai Johnsson. Depositing organization: Swiss Federal Institute of Technology (EPFL). Publication: Selective chemical crosslinking reveals a Cep57-Cep63-Cep152 centrosomal complex. Lukinavicius G, Lavogina D, Orpinell M, Umezawa K, Reymond L, Garin N, Gonczy P, Johnsson K. Curr Biol. 2013 Feb 4;23(3):265-70. doi: 10.1016/j.cub.2012.12.030. Epub 2013 Jan 17. PubMed 23333316.
Backbone
  Vector backbone: pEBTetBl
  Backbone size w/o insert (bp): 10945
  Vector type: Mammalian Expression
  Selectable markers: Blasticidin
Growth in bacteria
  Bacterial resistance: Ampicillin, 100 μg/mL
  Growth temperature: 37°C
  Growth strain: DH5alpha
  Copy number: High Copy
Gene/Insert
  Gene/Insert name: CLIP-Cep128
  Species: H. sapiens (human), Synthetic
  Insert size (bp): 2181
  Entrez Gene: CEP128 (a.k.a. C14orf145, C14orf61, LEDP/132)
  Promoter: CMV-TetO2
  Tag / fusion protein: FLAG-tag / His-tag (N terminal on insert)
  Cloning method: Gateway Cloning
  Sequencing primers: 5′ CMV_Fwd; 3′ BGH_Rev
Terms and licenses: Academic/Nonprofit Terms; Industry Terms: Not Available to Industry
How to cite: pEBTetBl-CLIP-Cep128 was a gift from Kai Johnsson (Addgene plasmid # 136872 ; http://n2t.net/addgene:136872 ; RRID:Addgene_136872)
