[The description below was written by a language model from this plasmid's Addgene catalogue record and pLannotate feature annotations shown in this document.]
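Description:
pEBTetBl-CLIP-Cep128 is an episomal, tetracycline-regulated mammalian expression plasmid built on the pEBTetBl backbone. In E. coli it is propagated through a high-copy ColE1/pUC-type origin with ampicillin resistance. In mammalian cells it carries the Epstein-Barr virus oriP origin together with an EBNA1 coding sequence, which together allow the plasmid to replicate and be retained extrachromosomally in suitable primate cells. An SV40 promoter-driven blasticidin S deaminase cassette provides selection. Small leftover fragments of EBV genes and of pBR322 (tetracycline resistance, bom) are backbone remnants with no evident function.

The payload is human centrosomal protein Cep128 fused at its N-terminus to CLIP-tag, an engineered derivative of human O6-alkylguanine-DNA alkyltransferase, which is why the annotation software labels this segment as MGMT. CLIP-tag reacts covalently with benzylcytosine-derivatised probes. The record lists FLAG and His tags upstream of it, although only the His stretch is annotated. The Cep128 sequence was inserted by Gateway cloning and sits between attB1 and attB2, so the attB1-encoded linker joins the tag to Cep128. The annotated CEP128 match is a fragment of about 1.2 kb, suggesting a partial or isoform-length coding region rather than the full reference protein.

Expression is driven by a CMV enhancer/promoter carrying two tet operators and ends at a bGH polyadenylation signal. A separate RSV promoter and β-globin intron cassette expresses TetR from the same plasmid, so transcription is repressed until tetracycline or doxycycline is added. The associated publication points to use in chemical crosslinking of tagged centrosomal proteins to probe their proximity and complex formation. The depositor and sequencing-derived records differ by about 100 bp, mostly within oriP.
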