Features (pLannotate 1.2.2; 31 found; start..end, strand, type, name):
     85..196     +  polyA_signal   bGH poly(A) signal: bovine growth hormone polyadenylation signal
    737..2526    -  rep_origin     oriP: Epstein-Barr virus oriP replication origin (Yates et al., 2000)
   2527..2745    -  CDS            gL (fragment): GL_EBVB9 - Experimental evidence at protein level: Swiss-Prot protein existence level 1. The heterodimer glycoprotein H-glycoprotein L is required for the fusion of viral and plasma membranes leading to virus entry into the host cell. Acts as a functional inhibitor of gH and maintains gH in an inhibited form. Upon binding to host integrins, gL dissociates from gH leading to activation of the viral fusion glycoproteins gB and gH. Fusion of EBV with B-lymphocytes requires the additional receptor- binding protein gp42, which forms a complex with gH/gL. The heterodimer gH/gL targets also host EPHA
   2828..4755    -  CDS            EBNA1 (fragment): Epstein-Barr nuclear antigen 1, also known as EBNA-1 crucial for latent viral infection, and for episomal amplification of vectors containing the oriP origin (Okita et al., 2013)
   4793..5137    -  CDS            BRRF2_EBVB9 (fragment): Protein inferred from homology: Swiss-Prot protein existence level 3. From Epstein-Barr virus (strain B95-8) (HHV-4) (Human herpesvirus 4).
   5140..5163    -  promoter       tet promoter (fragment): E. coli promoter for tetracycline efflux protein gene
   5276..5380    +  promoter       AmpR promoter: bla
   5381..6241    +  CDS            AmpR: β-lactamase; bla; confers resistance to ampicillin, carbenicillin, and related antibiotics
   6412..7000    +  rep_origin     ori: high-copy-number ColE1/pMB1/pBR322/pUC origin of replication
   7046..7169    -  CDS            TcR (fragment): tetracycline efflux protein; tet; confers resistance to tetracycline
   7207..7504    +  promoter       SV40 promoter: SV40 enhancer and early promoter
   7526..7908    +  CDS            BSD (fragment): blasticidin S deaminase; Aspergillus terreus BSD; confers resistance to blasticidin
   7952..8086    +  polyA_signal   SV40 poly(A) signal: SV40 polyadenylation signal
   8208..8260    -  misc_feature   bom (fragment): basis of mobility region from pBR322
   8391..8484    +  ncRNA          Retro dr1: Accession: RF00214 - Retrovirus direct repeat 1 (dr1)
   8520..8781    +  promoter       RSV promoter: Rous sarcoma virus enhancer/promoter
   8807..8867    +  promoter       SV40 promoter (fragment): SV40 early promoter
   8898..9470    +  intron         β-globin intron: intron from rabbit β-globin gene
   9525..9543    +  promoter       T7 promoter: promoter for bacteriophage T7 RNA polymerase
   9554..10174   +  CDS            tetR: TETR2_ECOLX - Experimental evidence at protein level: Swiss-Prot protein existence level 1. TetR is the repressor of the tetracycline resistance element; its N-terminal region forms a helix-turn-helix structure and binds DNA. Binding of tetracycline to TetR reduces the repressor affinity for the tetracycline resistance gene (tetA) promoter operator sites. From Escherichia coli.
  10216..10337   +  polyA_signal   SV40 poly(A) signal: SV40 polyadenylation signal
  10392..10771   +  enhancer       CMV enhancer: human cytomegalovirus immediate early enhancer
  10772..10975   +  promoter       CMV promoter: human cytomegalovirus (CMV) immediate early promoter
  10977..10996   +  promoter       PLtetO-1 promoter (fragment): modified phage lambda PL promoter with tet operator sites (Lutz and Bujard, 1997)
  10998..11017   +  promoter       PLtetO-1 promoter (fragment): modified phage lambda PL promoter with tet operator sites (Lutz and Bujard, 1997)
  11025..11058   +  promoter       TRE3GV promoter (fragment): 3rd-generation Tet-responsive promoter that can be activated by binding of Tet-On® 3G, optimized for retroviral and lentiviral vectors
  11174..11191   +  CDS            9xHis (fragment): 9xHis affinity tag
  11192..11734   +  CDS            MGMT (fragment): MGMT_HUMAN - Experimental evidence at protein level: Swiss-Prot protein existence level 1. Involved in the cellular defense against the biological effects of O6-methylguanine (O6-MeG) and O4-methylthymine (O4-MeT) in DNA. Repairs the methylated nucleobase in DNA by stoichiometrically transferring the methyl group to a cysteine residue in the enzyme. This is a suicide reaction: the enzyme is irreversibly inactivated. From Homo sapiens (Human).
  11777..11801   +  protein_bind   attB1: mutant version of attB; recombination site for the Gateway® BP reaction BP Clonase™
  11804..13024   +  CDS            CEP128 (fragment): CE128_HUMAN - Also known as C14orf145, C14orf61. Experimental evidence at protein level: Swiss-Prot protein existence level 1. From Homo sapiens (Human).
  13116..14      -  protein_bind   attB2 (across the origin): mutant version of attB; recombination site for the Gateway® BP reaction BP Clonase™
>Addgene plasmid #136872 | pEBTetBl-CLIP-Cep128 | depositor full sequence | sequence record 264172 | Full Sequence
TTGTACAAAGTGGTGATGGCAGCTAGCGGCGCGCCCGGCCGCTCGAGTCTAGAGGGCCCGTTTAAACCCG
CTGATCAGCCTCGACTGTGCCTTCTAGTTGCCAGCCATCTGTTGTTTGCCCCTCCCCCGTGCCTTCCTTG
ACCCTGGAAGGTGCCACTCCCACTGTCCTTTCCTAATAAAATGAGGAAATTGCATCGCATTGTCTGAGTA
GGTGTCATTCTATTCTGGGGGGTGGGGTGGGGCAGGACAGCAAGGGGGAGGATTGGGAAGACAATAGCAG
GCTAGAGGATCGATCCCCGCCCCGGACGAACTAAACCTGACTACGACATCTCTGCCCCTTCTTCGCGGGG
CAGTGCATGTAATCCCTTCAGTTGGTTGGTACAACTTGCCAACTGGGCCCTGTTCCACATGTGACACGGG
GGGGGACCAAACACAAAGGGGTTCTCTGACTGTAGTTGACATCCTTATAAATGGATGTGCACATTTGCCA
ACACTGAGTGGCTTTCATCCTGGAGCAGACTTTGCAGTCTGTGGACTGCAACACAACATTGCCTTTATGT
GTAACTCTTGGCTGAAGCTCTTACACCAATGCTGGGGGACATGTACCTCCCAGGGGCCCAGGAAGACTAC
GGGAGGCTACACCAACGTCAATCAGAGGGGCCTGTGTAGCTACCGATAAGCGGACCCTCAAGAGGGCATT
AGCAATAGTGTTTATAAGGCCCCCTTGTTAACCCTAAACGGGTAGCATATGCTTCCCGGGTAGTAGTATA
TACTATCCAGACTAACCCTAATTCAATAGCATATGTTACCCAACGGGAAGCATATGCTATCGAATTAGGG
TTAGTAAAAGGGTCCTAAGGAACAGCGATATCTCCCACCCCATGAGCTGTCACGGTTTTATTTACATGGG
GTCAGGATTCCACGAGGGTAGTGAACCATTTTAGTCACAAGGGCAGTGGCTGAAGATCAAGGAGCGGGCA
GTGAACTCTCCTGAATCTTCGCCTGCTTCTTCATTCTCCTTCGTTTAGCTAATAGAATAACTGCTGAGTT
GTGAACAGTAAGGTGTATGTGAGGTGCTCGAAAACAAGGTTTCAGGTGACGCCCCCAGAATAAAATTTGG
ACGGGGGGTTCAGTGGTGGCATTGTGCTATGACACCAATATAACCCTCACAAACCCCTTGGGCAATAAAT
ACTAGTGTAGGAATGAAACATTCTGAATATCTTTAACAATAGAAATCCATGGGGTGGGGACAAGCCGTAA
AGACTGGATGTCCATCTCACACGAATTTATGGCTATGGGCAACACATAATCCTAGTGCAATATGATACTG
GGGTTATTAAGATGTGTCCCAGGCAGGGACCAAGACAGGTGAACCATGTTGTTACACTCTATTTGTAACA
AGGGGAAAGAGAGTGGACGCCGACAGCAGCGGACTCCACTGGTTGTCTCTAACACCCCCGAAAATTAAAC
GGGGCTCCACGCCAATGGGGCCCATAAACAAAGACAAGTGGCCACTCTTTTTTTTGAAATTGTGGAGTGG
GGGCACGCGTCAGCCCCCACACGCCGCCCTGCGGTTTTGGACTGTAAAATAAGGGTGTAATAACTTGGCT
GATTGTAACCCCGCTAACCACTGCGGTCAAACCACTTGCCCACAAAACCACTAATGGCACCCCGGGGAAT
ACCTGCATAAGTAGGTGGGCGGGCCAAGATAGGGGCGCGATTGCTGCGATCTGGAGGACAAATTACACAC
ACTTGCGCCTGAGCGCCAAGCACAGGGTTGTTGGTCCTCATATTCACGAGGTCGCTGAGAGCACGGTGGG
CTAATGTTGCCATGGGTAGCATATACTACCCAAATATCTGGATAGCATATGCTATCCTAATCTATATCTG
GGTAGCATAGGCTATCCTAATCTATATCTGGGTAGCATATGCTATCCTAATCTATATCTGGGTAGTATAT
GCTATCCTAATTTATATCTGGGTAGCATAGGCTATCCTAATCTATATCTGGGTAGCATATGCTATCCTAA
TCTATATCTGGGTAGTATATGCTATCCTAATCTGTATCCGGGTAGCATATGCTATCCTAATAGAGATTAG
GGTAGTATATGCTATCCTAATTTATATCTGGGTAGCATATACTACCCAAATATCTGGATAGCATATGCTA
TCCTAATCTATATCTGGGTAGCATATGCTATCCTAATCTATATCTGGGTAGCATAGGCTATCCTAATCTA
TATCTGGGTAGCATATGCTATCCTAATCTATATCTGGGTAGTATATGCTATCCTAATTTATATCTGGGTA
GCATAGGCTATCCTAATCTATATCTGGGTAGCATATGCTATCCTAATCTATATCTGGGTAGTATATGCTA
TCCTAATCTGTATCCGGGTAGCATATGCTATCCTCATGCATATACAGTCAGCATATGATACCCAGTAGTA
GAGTGGGAGTGCTATCCTTTGCATATGCCGCCACCTCCCAAGGGGGCGTGAATTTTCGCTGCTTGTCCTT
TTCCTGCTGGTTGCTCCCATTCTTAGGTGAATTTAAGGAGGCCAGGCTAAAGCCGTCGCATGTCTGATTG
CTCACCAGGTAAATGTCGCTAATGTTTTCCAACGCGAGAAGGTGTTGAGCGCGGAGCTGAGTGACGTGAC
AACATGGGTATGCCCAATTGCCCCATGTTGGGAGGACGAAAATGGTGACAAGACAGATGGCCAGAAATAC
ACCAACAGCACGCATGATGTCTACTGGGGATTTATTCTTTAGTGCGGGGGAATACACGGCTTTTAATACG
ATTGAGGGCGTCTCCTAACAAGTTACATCACTCCTGCCCTTCCTCACCCTCATCTCCATCACCTCCTTCA
TCTCCGTCATCTCCGTCATCACCCTCCGCGGCAGCCCCTTCCACCATAGGTGGAAACCAGGGAGGCAAAT
CTACTCCATCGTCAAAGCTGCACACAGTCACCCTGATATTGCAGGTAGGAGCGGGCTTTGTCATAACAAG
GTCCTTAATCGCATCCTTCAAAACCTCAGCAAATATATGAGTTTGTAAAAAGACCATGAAATAACAGACA
ATGGACTCCCTTAGCGGGCCAGGTTGTGGGCCGGGTCCAGGGGCCATTCCAAAGGGGAGACGACTCAATG
GTGTAAGACGACATTGTGGAATAGCAAGGGCAGTTCCTCGCCTTAGGTTGTAAAGGGAGGTCTTACTACC
TCCATATACGAACACACCGGCGACCCAAGTTCCTTCGTCGGTAGTCCTTTCTACGTGACTCCTAGCCAGG
AGAGCTCTTAAACCTTCTGCAATGTTCTCAAATTTCGGGTTGGAACCTCCTTGACCACGATGCTTTTCCA
AACCACCCTCCTTTTTTGCGCCCTGCCTCCATCACCCTGACCCCGGGGTCCAGTGCTTGGGCCTTCTCCT
GGGTCATCTGCGGGGCCCTGCTCTATCGCTCCCGGGGGCACGTCAGGCTCACCATCTGGGCCACCTTCTT
GGTGGTATTCAAAATAATCGGCTTCCCCTACAGGGTGGAAAAATGGCCTTCTACCTGGAGGGGGCCTGCG
CGGTGGAGACCCGGATGATGATGACTGACTACTGGGACTCCTGGGCCTCTTTTCTCCACGTCCACGACCT
CTCCCCCTGGCTCTTTCACGACTTCCCCCCCTGGCTCTTTCACGTCCTCTACCCCGGCGGCCTCCACTAC
CTCCTCGACCCCGGCCTCCACTACCTCCTCGACCCCGGCCTCCACTGCCTCCTCGACCCCGGCCTCCACC
TCCTGCTCCTGCCCCTCCTGCTCCTGCCCCTCCTCCTGCTCCTGCCCCTCCTGCCCCTCCTGCTCCTGCC
CCTCCTGCCCCTCCTGCTCCTGCCCCTCCTGCCCCTCCTGCTCCTGCCCCTCCTGCCCCTCCTCCTGCTC
CTGCCCCTCCTGCCCCTCCTCCTGCTCCTGCCCCTCCTGCCCCTCCTGCTCCTGCCCCTCCTGCCCCTCC
TGCTCCTGCCCCTCCTGCCCCTCCTGCTCCTGCCCCTCCTGCTCCTGCCCCTCCTGCTCCTGCCCCTCCT
GCTCCTGCCCCTCCTGCCCCTCCTGCCCCTCCTCCTGCTCCTGCCCCTCCTGCTCCTGCCCCTCCTGCCC
CTCCTGCCCCTCCTGCTCCTGCCCCTCCTCCTGCTCCTGCCCCTCCTGCCCCTCCTGCCCCTCCTCCTGC
TCCTGCCCCTCCTGCCCCTCCTCCTGCTCCTGCCCCTCCTCCTGCTCCTGCCCCTCCTGCCCCTCCTGCC
CCTCCTCCTGCTCCTGCCCCTCCTGCCCCTCCTCCTGCTCCTGCCCCTCCTCCTGCTCCTGCCCCTCCTG
CCCCTCCTGCCCCTCCTCCTGCTCCTGCCCCTCCTCCTGCTCCTGCCCCTCCTGCCCCTCCTGCCCCTCC
TGCCCCTCCTCCTGCTCCTGCCCCTCCTCCTGCTCCTGCCCCTCCTGCTCCTGCCCCTCCCGCTCCTGCT
CCTGCTCCTGTTCCACCGTGGGTCCCTTTGCAGCCAATGCAACTTGGACGTTTTTGGGGTCTCCGGACAC
CATCTCTATGTCTTGGCCCTGATCCTGAGCCGCCCGGGGCTCCTGGTCTTCCGCCTCCTCGTCCTCGTCC
TCTTCCCCGTCCTCGTCCATGGTTATCACCCCCTCTTCTTTGAGGTCCACTGCCGCCGGAGCCTTCTGGT
CCAGATGTGTCTCCCTTCTCTCCTAGGCCATTTCCAGGTCCTGTACCTGGCCCCTCGTCAGACATGATTC
ACACTAAAAGAGATCAATAGACATCTTTATTAGACGACGCTCAGTGAATACAGGGAGTGCAGACTCCTGC
CCCCTCCAACAGCCCCCCCACCCTCATCCCCTTCATGGTCGCTGTCAGACAGATCCAGGTCTGAAAATTC
CCCATCCTCCGAACCATCCTCGTCCTCATCACCAATTACTCGCAGCCCGGAAAACTCCCGCTGAACATCC
TCAAGATTTGCGTCCTGAGCCTCAAGCCAGGCCTCAAATTCCTCGTCCCCCTTTTTGCTGGACGGTAGGG
ATGGGGATTCTCGGGACCCCTCCTCTTCCTCTTCAAGGTCACCAGACAGAGATGCTACTGGGGCAACGGA
AGAAAAGCTGGGTGCGGCCTGTGAGGATCAGCTTATCGATGATAAGCTGTCAAACATGAGAATTCTTGAA
GACGAAAGGGCCTCGTGATACGCCTATTTTTATAGGTTAATGTCATGATAATAATGGTTTCTTAGACGTC
AGGTGGCACTTTTCGGGGAAATGTGCGCGGAACCCCTATTTGTTTATTTTTCTAAATACATTCAAATATG
TATCCGCTCATGAGACAATAACCCTGATAAATGCTTCAATAATATTGAAAAAGGAAGAGTATGAGTATTC
AACATTTCCGTGTCGCCCTTATTCCCTTTTTTGCGGCATTTTGCCTTCCTGTTTTTGCTCACCCAGAAAC
GCTGGTGAAAGTAAAAGATGCTGAAGATCAGTTGGGTGCACGAGTGGGTTACATCGAACTGGATCTCAAC
AGCGGTAAGATCCTTGAGAGTTTTCGCCCCGAAGAACGTTTTCCAATGATGAGCACTTTTAAAGTTCTGC
TATGTGGCGCGGTATTATCCCGTGTTGACGCCGGGCAAGAGCAACTCGGTCGCCGCATACACTATTCTCA
GAATGACTTGGTTGAGTACTCACCAGTCACAGAAAAGCATCTTACGGATGGCATGACAGTAAGAGAATTA
TGCAGTGCTGCCATAACCATGAGTGATAACACTGCGGCCAACTTACTTCTGACAACGATCGGAGGACCGA
AGGAGCTAACCGCTTTTTTGCACAACATGGGGGATCATGTAACTCGCCTTGATCGTTGGGAACCGGAGCT
GAATGAAGCCATACCAAACGACGAGCGTGACACCACGATGCCTGCAGCAATGGCAACAACGTTGCGCAAA
CTATTAACTGGCGAACTACTTACTCTAGCTTCCCGGCAACAATTAATAGACTGGATGGAGGCGGATAAAG
TTGCAGGACCACTTCTGCGCTCGGCCCTTCCGGCTGGCTGGTTTATTGCTGATAAATCTGGAGCCGGTGA
GCGTGGGTCTCGCGGTATCATTGCAGCACTGGGGCCAGATGGTAAGCCCTCCCGTATCGTAGTTATCTAC
ACGACGGGGAGTCAGGCAACTATGGATGAACGAAATAGACAGATCGCTGAGATAGGTGCCTCACTGATTA
AGCATTGGTAACTGTCAGACCAAGTTTACTCATATATACTTTAGATTGATTTAAAACTTCATTTTTAATT
TAAAAGGATCTAGGTGAAGATCCTTTTTGATAATCTCATGACCAAAATCCCTTAACGTGAGTTTTCGTTC
CACTGAGCGTCAGACCCCGTAGAAAAGATCAAAGGATCTTCTTGAGATCCTTTTTTTCTGCGCGTAATCT
GCTGCTTGCAAACAAAAAAACCACCGCTACCAGCGGTGGTTTGTTTGCCGGATCAAGAGCTACCAACTCT
TTTTCCGAAGGTAACTGGCTTCAGCAGAGCGCAGATACCAAATACTGTCCTTCTAGTGTAGCCGTAGTTA
GGCCACCACTTCAAGAACTCTGTAGCACCGCCTACATACCTCGCTCTGCTAATCCTGTTACCAGTGGCTG
CTGCCAGTGGCGATAAGTCGTGTCTTACCGGGTTGGACTCAAGACGATAGTTACCGGATAAGGCGCAGCG
GTCGGGCTGAACGGGGGGTTCGTGCACACAGCCCAGCTTGGAGCGAACGACCTACACCGAACTGAGATAC
CTACAGCGTGAGCTATGAGAAAGCGCCACGCTTCCCGAAGGGAGAAAGGCGGACAGGTATCCGGTAAGCG
GCAGGGTCGGAACAGGAGAGCGCACGAGGGAGCTTCCAGGGGGAAACGCCTGGTATCTTTATAGTCCTGT
CGGGTTTCGCCACCTCTGACTTGAGCGTCGATTTTTGTGATGCTCGTCAGGGGGGCGGAGCCTATGGAAA
AACGCCAGCAACGCGGCCTTTTTACGGTTCCTGGCCTTTTGCTGGCCTTGAAGCTGTCCCTGATGGTCGT
CATCTACCTGCCTGGACAGCATGGCCTGCAACGCGGGCATCCCGATGCCGCCGGAAGCGAGAAGAATCAT
AATGGGGAAGGCCATCCAGCCTCGCGTCGAACTAGATGATCCGGCTGTGGAATGTGTGTCAGTTAGGGTG
TGGAAAGTCCCCAGGCTCCCCAGCAGGCAGAAGTATGCAAAGCATGCATCTCAATTAGTCAGCAACCAGG
TGTGGAAAGTCCCCAGGCTCCCCAGCAGGCAGAAGTATGCAAAGCATGCATCTCAATTAGTCAGCAACCA
TAGTCCCGCCCCTAACTCCGCCCATCCCGCCCCTAACTCCGCCCAGTTCCGCCCATTCTCCGCCCCATGG
CTGACTAATTTTTTTTATTTATGCAGAGGCCGAGGCCGCCTCGGCCTCTGAGCTATTCCAGAAGTAGTGA
GGAGGCTTTTTTGGAGGGTGACCGCCACGACCGGTATGGCCAAGCCTTTGTCTCAAGAAGAATCCACCCT
CATTGAAAGAGCAACGGCTACAATCAACAGCATCCCCATCTCTGAAGACTACAGCGTCGCCAGCGCAGCT
CTCTCTAGCGACGGCCGCATCTTCACTGGTGTCAATGTATATCATTTTACTGGGGGACCTTGTGCAGAAC
TCGTGGTGCTGGGCACTGCTGCTGCTGCGGCAGCTGGCAACCTGACTTGTATCGTCGCGATCGGAAATGA
GAACAGGGGCATCTTGAGCCCCTGCGGACGGTGCCGACAGGTGCTTCTCGATCTGCATCCTGGGATCAAA
GCCATAGTGAAGGACAGTGATGGACAGCCGACGGCAGTTGGGATTCGTGAATTGCTGCCCTCTGGTTACG
GTCCGACGCGGCCCGACGGGTCCGAGGGGGGTCGACCTCGAAACTTGTTTATTGCAGCTTATAATGGTTA
CAAATAAAGCAATAGCATCACAAATTTCACAAATAAAGCATTTTTTTCACTGCATTCTAGTTGTGGTTTG
TCCAAACTCATCAATGTATCTTATCATGTCTGGATCTGATCCGAACCCCTTCCTCGACCAATTCTCATGT
TTGACAGCTTATCATCGCAGATCCGGGCAACGTTGTTGCCATTGCTCGACCAATTCTCATGTTTGACAGC
TTATCATCGCAGATCCGTATGGTGCACTCTCAGTACAATCTGCTCTGATGCCGCATAGTTAAGCCAGTAT
CTGCTCCCTGCTTGTGTGTTGGAGGTCGCTGAGTAGTGCGCGAGCAAAATTTAAGCTACAACAAGGCAAG
GCTTGACCGACAATTGCATGAAGAATCTGCTTAGGGTTAGGCGTTTTGCGCTGCTTCGCGATGTACGGGC
CAGATATACGCGTATCTGAGGGGACTAGGGTGTGTTTAGGCGAAAAGCGGGGCTTCGGTTGTACGCGGTT
AGGAGTCCCCTCAGGATATAGTAGTTTCGCTTTTGCATAGGGAGGGGGAAATGTAGTCTTATGCAATACT
CTTGTAGTCTTGCAACATGGTAACGATGAGTTAGCAACATGCCTTACAAGGAGAGAAAAAGCACCGTGCA
TGCCGATTGGTGGAAGTAAGGTGGTACGATCGTGCCTTATTAGGAAGGCAACAGACGGGTCTGACATGGA
TTGGACGAACCACTGAATTCCGCATTGCAGAGATATTGTATTTAAGTGCCTAGCTCGATACAATAAACGC
CATTTGACCATTCACCACATTGGTGTGCACCTCCAAGCTGGCCGGGGATCCTCTAGGGCCTCTGAGCTAT
TCCAGAAGTAGTGAAGAGGCTTTTTTGGAGGCCTAGGCTTTTGCAAAAAGCTCCGGATCGATCCTGAGAA
CTTCAGGGTGAGTTTGGGGACCCTTGATTGTTCTTTCTTTTTCGCTATTGTAAAATTCATGTTATATGGA
GGGGGCAAAGTTTTCAGGGTGTTGTTTAGAATGGGAAGATGTCCCTTGTATCACCATGGACCCTCATGAT
AATTTTGTTTCTTTCACTTTCTACTCTGTTGACAACCATTGTCTCCTCTTATTTTCTTTTCATTTTCTGT
AACTTTTTCGTTAAACTTTAGCTTGCATTTGTAACGAATTTTTAAATTCACTTTTGTTTATTTGTCAGAT
TGTAAGTACTTTCTCTAATCACTTTTTTTTCAAGGCAATCAGGGTATATTATATTGTACTTCAGCACAGT
TTTAGAGAACAATTGTTATAATTAAATGATAAGGTAGAATATTTCTGCATATAAATTCTGGCTGGCGTGG
AAATATTCTTATTGGTAGAAACAACTACATCCTGGTCATCATCCTGCCTTTCTCTTTATGGTTACAATGA
TATACACTGTTTGAGATGAGGATAAAATACTCTGAGTCCAAACCGGGCCCCTCTGCTAACCATGTTCATG
CCTTCTTCTTTTTCCTACAGCTCCTGGGCAACGTGCTGGTTATTGTGCTGTCTCATCATTTTGGCAAAGA
ATTGTAATACGACTCACTATAGGGCGAATTGATATGTCTAGATTAGATAAAAGTAAAGTGATTAACAGCG
CATTAGAGCTGCTTAATGAGGTCGGAATCGAAGGTTTAACAACCCGTAAACTCGCCCAGAAGCTAGGTGT
AGAGCAGCCTACATTGTATTGGCATGTAAAAAATAAGCGGGCTTTGCTCGACGCCTTAGCCATTGAGATG
TTAGATAGGCACCATACTCACTTTTGCCCTTTAGAAGGGGAAAGCTGGCAAGATTTTTTACGTAATAACG
CTAAAAGTTTTAGATGTGCTTTACTAAGTCATCGCGATGGAGCAAAAGTACATTTAGGTACACGGCCTAC
AGAAAAACAGTATGAAACTCTCGAAAATCAATTAGCCTTTTTATGCCAACAAGGTTTTTCACTAGAGAAT
GCATTATATGCACTCAGCGCTGTGGGGCATTTTACTTTAGGTTGCGTATTGGAAGATCAAGAGCATCAAG
TCGCTAAAGAAGAAAGGGAAACACCTACTACTGATAGTATGCCGCCATTATTACGACAAGCTATCGAATT
ATTTGATCACCAAGGTGCAGAGCCAGCCTTCTTATTCGGCCTTGAATTGATCATATGCGGATTAGAAAAA
CAACTTAAATGTGAAAGTGGGTCCGCGTACAGCGGATCCCGGGAATTCAGATCTTATTAAAGCAGAACTT
GTTTATTGCAGCTTATAATGGTTACAAATAAAGCAATAGCATCACAAATTTCACAAATAAAGCATTTTTT
TCACTGCATTCTAGTTGTGGTTTGTCCAAACTCATCAATGTATCTTATCATGTCTGGTCGAATCCATGGC
GCAGAACTGGTAGGTATGGAAGATCCGCGTTGACATTGATTATTGACTAGTTATTAATAGTAATCAATTA
CGGGGTCATTAGTTCATAGCCCATATATGGAGTTCCGCGTTACATAACTTACGGTAAATGGCCCGCCTGG
CTGACCGCCCAACGACCCCCGCCCATTGACGTCAATAATGACGTATGTTCCCATAGTAACGCCAATAGGG
ACTTTCCATTGACGTCAATGGGTGGAGTATTTACGGTAAACTGCCCACTTGGCAGTACATCAAGTGTATC
ATATGCCAAGTACGCCCCCTATTGACGTCAATGACGGTAAATGGCCCGCCTGGCATTATGCCCAGTACAT
GACCTTATGGGACTTTCCTACTTGGCAGTACATCTACGTATTAGTCATCGCTATTACCATGGTGATGCGG
TTTTGGCAGTACATCAATGGGCGTGGATAGCGGTTTGACTCACGGGGATTTCCAAGTCTCCACCCCATTG
ACGTCAATGGGAGTTTGTTTTGGCACCAAAATCAACGGGACTTTCCAAAATGTCGTAACAACTCCGCCCC
ATTGACGCAAATGGGCGGTAGGCGTGTACGGTGGGAGGTCTATATAAGCAGAGCTCTCCCTATCAGTGAT
AGAGATCTCCCTATCAGTGATAGAGATCGTCGACGAGCTCGTTTAGTGAACCGTCAGATCGCCTGGAGAC
GCCATCCACGCTGTTTTGACCTCCATAGAAGACACCGGGACCGATCCAGCCTCCGGACTCTAGCGTTTAA
ACTTAAGCTTACCACCATGGATTATAAAGACGATGATGACAAGCACCACCACCACCACCACGACAAGGAT
TGTGAAATGAAACGCACCACACTGGACAGCCCTTTGGGGAAGCTGGAGCTGTCTGGTTGTGAGCAGGGTC
TGCACGAAATAATTTTTCTGGGCAAGGGGACGTCTGCAGCTGATGCCGTGGAGGTCCCAGCCCCCGCTGC
GGTTCTCGGAGGTCCGGAGCCCCTGATACAGGCTACAGCCTGGCTGAATGCCTATTTCCACCAGCCCGAG
GCTATCGAAGAGTTCCCCGTGCCGGCTCTTCACCATCCCGTTTTCCAGCAAGAGTCGTTCACCAGACAGG
TGTTATGGAAGCTGCTGAAGGTTGTGAAATTCGGAGAAGTGATTTCTGAGTCACACTTAGCAGCCCTGGT
AGGCAACCCCGCAGCCACGGCAGCAGTGAATACGGCACTGGATGGCAATCCTGTCCCTATCCTGATCCCG
TGCCACAGAGTGGTCCAGGGGGATTCGGATGTGGGGCCGTACCTTGGTGGACTGGCCGTGAAGGAATGGC
TTCTGGCCCATGAAGGCCACCGGTTGGGGAAGCCAGGCTTGGGATTCGAACTGGAGGTGCTGTTCCAGGG
CCCCGGTACCGCCATCACAAGTTTGTACAAAAAAGCAGGCTTAATGGCAGAATCATCCAGCGAATCAGAT
CACTTCCGCTGTCGTGACCGATTGAGTCCATGGGCTGCCAGATCAACGCACAGGGGAACTCGAAGTCTTC
CTACAGTAGAAGTTACCGAGAAGGTCAACACTATAACAAGTACTTTACAGGATACCAGTCGGAACCTGCG
ACAAGTGGACCAGATGCTTGGACGATACCGAGAATACAGTAATGGACAGGCGGGTGCGATAGAACATTTA
AAAGAAAGCTTGGAACAATCAATCGACCAACTCCGGAGTCAACGTTTATTGAGAAACTCAGGAGGGAGAA
GTATTTCTGTTACAAGTTTGAGTGCAAGTGACCTTGATGGTGGCACTGGGTCAGAGCTCCATCATTTTCC
ACCTACCTCACCTCTCAAGGACTATGGGGATCCACAGGGTATTAAACGAATGAGATCAAGAACTGGTGTC
CGGTTTGTTCAAGAGACTGATGATATGACTCAGCTTCATGGTTTTCATCAGTCTCTTCGAGACCTCAGCA
GTGAACAAATTCGCCTTGGAGATGATTTCAACAGGGAGCTTTCCAGAAGGAGCCGGTCAGATGCCGAAAC
AAAAAGGGCTTTGGAAGAATTGACTGAAAAACTTAATGAAGCCCAGAAACAAGAAGTGGTTTCAGATCGG
GTGGAGCGGCGGCTTCAGGAACTGGAGAGAGAGATGCGCACAGAAAGGGAGCTGGTGGAAAGACGCCAGG
ATCAACTGGGACTCATGTCCCTGCAGCTACAGGAGGCACTAAAGAAACAAGAAGCTAAAGCAGATGAGCA
TGAGGGGGCAATAAAAAATAAGCTAAGACAAACTGAAACTGAGAAGAATCAACTTGAACAGGAATTGGAG
CTATCTCGAAGGTTATTGAATCAATCAGAAGGCAGCCGAGAAACACTTTTGCATCAGGTAGAAGAACTGC
GTACACAACTTACGAAAGCAGAAGGTGATCGAAAGGGTTTACAGCATCAAGTATCTCAGATTTCCAAGCA
ACAGTCAAACTATCAGGATGAACAAGGGGAGGACTGGAGATTTAGGAGAGGGGTTGAGCGGGAAAAACAG
GACCTGGAGAAGCAAATGTCAGATTTGAGAGTGCAGCTGAACTTCAGCGCAATGGCATCTGAGTTAGAGG
AAGTGAAACGGTGCATGGAGAGAAAAGACAAGGAGAGAGCACATTTGGCATCACAAGTAGAGCACATCAA
TAGAAAATGTCTTTTAAATTTGGTTCAAGATTTGGATTGTAAAGATAATGAAATATTGACATACTCTTTA
CAAAGCCCTCTACATGTTTAATGATACCCAGCTTTC
