Features (pLannotate 1.2.2; 31 found; start..end, strand, type, name):
     85..196     +  polyA_signal   bGH poly(A) signal: bovine growth hormone polyadenylation signal
    737..2294    -  rep_origin     oriP (fragment): Epstein-Barr virus oriP replication origin (Yates et al., 2000)
   2407..2625    -  CDS            gL (fragment): GL_EBVB9 - Experimental evidence at protein level: Swiss-Prot protein existence level 1. The heterodimer glycoprotein H-glycoprotein L is required for the fusion of viral and plasma membranes leading to virus entry into the host cell. Acts as a functional inhibitor of gH and maintains gH in an inhibited form. Upon binding to host integrins, gL dissociates from gH leading to activation of the viral fusion glycoproteins gB and gH. Fusion of EBV with B-lymphocytes requires the additional receptor- binding protein gp42, which forms a complex with gH/gL. The heterodimer gH/gL targets also host EPHA
   2708..4639    -  CDS            EBNA1: Epstein-Barr nuclear antigen 1, also known as EBNA-1 crucial for latent viral infection, and for episomal amplification of vectors containing the oriP origin (Okita et al., 2013)
   4677..5021    -  CDS            BRRF2_EBVB9 (fragment): Protein inferred from homology: Swiss-Prot protein existence level 3. From Epstein-Barr virus (strain B95-8) (HHV-4) (Human herpesvirus 4).
   5024..5047    -  promoter       tet promoter (fragment): E. coli promoter for tetracycline efflux protein gene
   5160..5264    +  promoter       AmpR promoter: bla
   5265..6125    +  CDS            AmpR: β-lactamase; bla; confers resistance to ampicillin, carbenicillin, and related antibiotics
   6296..6884    +  rep_origin     ori: high-copy-number ColE1/pMB1/pBR322/pUC origin of replication
   6930..7053    -  CDS            TcR (fragment): tetracycline efflux protein; tet; confers resistance to tetracycline
   7091..7388    +  promoter       SV40 promoter: SV40 enhancer and early promoter
   7410..7808    +  CDS            BSD: blasticidin S deaminase; Aspergillus terreus BSD; confers resistance to blasticidin
   7852..7986    +  polyA_signal   SV40 poly(A) signal: SV40 polyadenylation signal
   8108..8160    -  misc_feature   bom (fragment): basis of mobility region from pBR322
   8291..8384    +  ncRNA          Retro dr1: Accession: RF00214 - Retrovirus direct repeat 1 (dr1)
   8420..8681    +  promoter       RSV promoter: Rous sarcoma virus enhancer/promoter
   8707..8767    +  promoter       SV40 promoter (fragment): SV40 early promoter
   8798..9370    +  intron         β-globin intron: intron from rabbit β-globin gene
   9425..9443    +  promoter       T7 promoter: promoter for bacteriophage T7 RNA polymerase
   9454..10074   +  CDS            tetR: TETR2_ECOLX - Experimental evidence at protein level: Swiss-Prot protein existence level 1. TetR is the repressor of the tetracycline resistance element; its N-terminal region forms a helix-turn-helix structure and binds DNA. Binding of tetracycline to TetR reduces the repressor affinity for the tetracycline resistance gene (tetA) promoter operator sites. From Escherichia coli.
  10116..10237   +  polyA_signal   SV40 poly(A) signal: SV40 polyadenylation signal
  10292..10671   +  enhancer       CMV enhancer: human cytomegalovirus immediate early enhancer
  10672..10875   +  promoter       CMV promoter: human cytomegalovirus (CMV) immediate early promoter
  10877..10896   +  promoter       PLtetO-1 promoter (fragment): modified phage lambda PL promoter with tet operator sites (Lutz and Bujard, 1997)
  10898..10917   +  promoter       PLtetO-1 promoter (fragment): modified phage lambda PL promoter with tet operator sites (Lutz and Bujard, 1997)
  10925..10958   +  promoter       TRE3GV promoter (fragment): 3rd-generation Tet-responsive promoter that can be activated by binding of Tet-On® 3G, optimized for retroviral and lentiviral vectors
  11074..11091   +  CDS            9xHis (fragment): 9xHis affinity tag
  11092..11634   +  CDS            MGMT (fragment): MGMT_HUMAN - Experimental evidence at protein level: Swiss-Prot protein existence level 1. Involved in the cellular defense against the biological effects of O6-methylguanine (O6-MeG) and O4-methylthymine (O4-MeT) in DNA. Repairs the methylated nucleobase in DNA by stoichiometrically transferring the methyl group to a cysteine residue in the enzyme. This is a suicide reaction: the enzyme is irreversibly inactivated. From Homo sapiens (Human).
  11677..11701   +  protein_bind   attB1: mutant version of attB; recombination site for the Gateway® BP reaction BP Clonase™
  11704..12924   +  CDS            CEP128 (fragment): CE128_HUMAN - Also known as C14orf145, C14orf61. Experimental evidence at protein level: Swiss-Prot protein existence level 1. From Homo sapiens (Human).
  13016..14      -  protein_bind   attB2 (across the origin): mutant version of attB; recombination site for the Gateway® BP reaction BP Clonase™
>Addgene plasmid #136872 | pEBTetBl-CLIP-Cep128 | addgene full sequence | sequence record 276347 | Addgene NGS Result
TTGTACAAAGTGGTGATGGCAGCTAGCGGCGCGCCCGGCCGCTCGAGTCTAGAGGGCCCGTTTAAACCCG
CTGATCAGCCTCGACTGTGCCTTCTAGTTGCCAGCCATCTGTTGTTTGCCCCTCCCCCGTGCCTTCCTTG
ACCCTGGAAGGTGCCACTCCCACTGTCCTTTCCTAATAAAATGAGGAAATTGCATCGCATTGTCTGAGTA
GGTGTCATTCTATTCTGGGGGGTGGGGTGGGGCAGGACAGCAAGGGGGAGGATTGGGAAGACAATAGCAG
GCTAGAGGATCGATCCCCGCCCCGGACGAACTAAACCTGACTACGACATCTCTGCCCCTTCTTCGCGGGG
CAGTGCATGTAATCCCTTCAGTTGGTTGGTACAACTTGCCAACTGGGCCCTGTTCCACATGTGACACGGG
GGGGGACCAAACACAAAGGGGTTCTCTGACTGTAGTTGACATCCTTATAAATGGATGTGCACATTTGCCA
ACACTGAGTGGCTTTCATCCTGGAGCAGACTTTGCAGTCTGTGGACTGCAACACAACATTGCCTTTATGT
GTAACTCTTGGCTGAAGCTCTTACACCAATGCTGGGGGACATGTACCTCCCAGGGGCCCAGGAAGACTAC
GGGAGGCTACACCAACGTCAATCAGAGGGGCCTGTGTAGCTACCGATAAGCGGACCCTCAAGAGGGCATT
AGCAATAGTGTTTATAAGGCCCCCTTGTTAACCCTAAACGGGTAGCATATGCTTCCCGGGTAGTAGTATA
TACTATCCAGACTAACCCTAATTCAATAGCATATGTTACCCAACGGGAAGCATATGCTATCGAATTAGGG
TTAGTAAAAGGGTCCTAAGGAACAGCGATATCTCCCACCCCATGAGCTGTCACGGTTTTATTTACATGGG
GTCAGGATTCCACGAGGGTAGTGAACCATTTTAGTCACAAGGGCAGTGGCTGAAGATCAAGGAGCGGGCA
GTGAACTCTCCTGAATCTTCGCCTGCTTCTTCATTCTCCTTCGTTTAGCTAATAGAATAACTGCTGAGTT
GTGAACAGTAAGGTGTATGTGAGGTGCTCGAAAACAAGGTTTCAGGTGACGCCCCCAGAATAAAATTTGG
ACGGGGGGTTCAGTGGTGGCATTGTGCTATGACACCAATATAACCCTCACAAACCCCTTGGGCAATAAAT
ACTAGTGTAGGAATGAAACATTCTGAATATCTTTAACAATAGAAATCCATGGGGTGGGGACAAGCCGTAA
AGACTGGATGTCCATCTCACACGAATTTATGGCTATGGGCAACACATAATCCTAGTGCAATATGATACTG
GGGTTATTAAGATGTGTCCCAGGCAGGGACCAAGACAGGTGAACCATGTTGTTACACTCTATTTGTAACA
AGGGGAAAGAGAGTGGACGCCGACAGCAGCGGACTCCACTGGTTGTCTCTAACACCCCCGAAAATTAAAC
GGGGCTCCACGCCAATGGGGCCCATAAACAAAGACAAGTGGCCACTCTTTTTTTTGAAATTGTGGAGTGG
GGGCACGCGTCAGCCCCCACACGCCGCCCTGCGGTTTTGGACTGTAAAATAAGGGTGTAATAACTTGGCT
GATTGTAACCCCGCTAACCACTGCGGTCAAACCACTTGCCCACAAAACCACTAATGGCACCCCGGGGAAT
ACCTGCATAAGTAGGTGGGCGGGCCAAGATAGGGGCGCGATTGCTGCGATCTGGAGGACAAATTACACAC
ACTTGCGCCTGAGCGCCAAGCACAGGGTTGTTGGTCCTCATATTCACGAGGTCGCTGAGAGCACGGTGGG
CTAATGTTGCCATGGGTAGCATATACTACCCAAATATCTGGATAGCATATGCTATCCTAATCTATATCTG
GGTAGCATAGGCTATCCTAATCTATATCTGGGTAGTATATGCTATCCTAATCTGTATCCGGGTAGCATAT
GCTATCCTAATAGAGATTAGGGTAGTATATGCTATCCTAATTTATATCTGGGTAGCATATACTACCCAAA
TATCTGGATAGCATATGCTATCCTAATCTATATCTGGGTAGCATATGCTATCCTAATCTATATCTGGGTA
GCATAGGCTATCCTAATCTATATCTGGGTAGCATATGCTATCCTAATCTATATCTGGGTAGTATATGCTA
TCCTAATTTATATCTGGGTAGCATAGGCTATCCTAATCTATATCTGGGTAGCATATGCTATCCTAATCTA
TATCTGGGTAGTATATGCTATCCTAATCTGTATCCGGGTAGCATATGCTATCCTCATGCATATACAGTCA
GCATATGATACCCAGTAGTAGAGTGGGAGTGCTATCCTTTGCATATGCCGCCACCTCCCAAGGGGGCGTG
AATTTTCGCTGCTTGTCCTTTTCCTGCTGGTTGCTCCCATTCTTAGGTGAATTTAAGGAGGCCAGGCTAA
AGCCGTCGCATGTCTGATTGCTCACCAGGTAAATGTCGCTAATGTTTTCCAACGCGAGAAGGTGTTGAGC
GCGGAGCTGAGTGACGTGACAACATGGGTATGCCCAATTGCCCCATGTTGGGAGGACGAAAATGGTGACA
AGACAGATGGCCAGAAATACACCAACAGCACGCATGATGTCTACTGGGGATTTATTCTTTAGTGCGGGGG
AATACACGGCTTTTAATACGATTGAGGGCGTCTCCTAACAAGTTACATCACTCCTGCCCTTCCTCACCCT
CATCTCCATCACCTCCTTCATCTCCGTCATCTCCGTCATCACCCTCCGCGGCAGCCCCTTCCACCATAGG
TGGAAACCAGGGAGGCAAATCTACTCCATCGTCAAAGCTGCACACAGTCACCCTGATATTGCAGGTAGGA
GCGGGCTTTGTCATAACAAGGTCCTTAATCGCATCCTTCAAAACCTCAGCAAATATATGAGTTTGTAAAA
AGACCATGAAATAACAGACAATGGACTCCCTTAGCGGGCCAGGTTGTGGGCCGGGTCCAGGGGCCATTCC
AAAGGGGAGACGACTCAATGGTGTAAGACGACATTGTGGAATAGCAAGGGCAGTTCCTCGCCTTAGGTTG
TAAAGGGAGGTCTTACTACCTCCATATACGAACACACCGGCGACCCAAGTTCCTTCGTCGGTAGTCCTTT
CTACGTGACTCCTAGCCAGGAGAGCTCTTAAACCTTCTGCAATGTTCTCAAATTTCGGGTTGGAACCTCC
TTGACCACGATGCTTTCCAAACCACCCTCCTTTTTTGCGCCTGCCTCCATCACCCTGACCCCGGGGTCCA
GTGCTTGGGCCTTCTCCTGGGTCATCTGCGGGGCCCTGCTCTATCGCTCCCGGGGGCACGTCAGGCTCAC
CATCTGGGCCACCTTCTTGGTGGTATTCAAAATAATCGGCTTCCCCTACAGGGTGGAAAAATGGCCTTCT
ACCTGGAGGGGGCCTGCGCGGTGGAGACCCGGATGATGATGACTGACTACTGGGACTCCTGGGCCTCTTT
TCTCCACGTCCACGACCTCTCCCCCTGGCTCTTTCACGACTTCCCCCCCTGGCTCTTTCACGTCCTCTAC
CCCGGCGGCCTCCACTACCTCCTCGACCCCGGCCTCCACTACCTCCTCGACCCCGGCCTCCACTGCCTCC
TCGACCCCGGCCTCCACCTCCTGCTCCTGCCCCTCCTGCTCCTGCCCCTCCTCCTGCTCCTGCCCCTCCT
GCCCCTCCTGCTCCTGCCCCTCCTGCCCCTCCTGCTCCTGCCCCTCCTGCCCCTCCTGCTCCTGCCCCTC
CTGCCCCTCCTCCTGCTCCTGCCCCTCCTGCCCCTCCTCCTGCTCCTGCCCCTCCTGCCCCTCCTGCTCC
TGCCCCTCCTGCCCCTCCTGCTCCTGCCCCTCCTGCCCCTCCTGCTCCTGCCCCTCCTGCTCCTGCCCCT
CCTGCTCCTGCCCCTCCTGCTCCTGCCCCTCCTGCCCCTCCTGCCCCTCCTCCTGCTCCTGCCCCTCCTG
CTCCTGCCCCTCCTGCCCCTCCTGCCCCTCCTGCTCCTGCCCCTCCTCCTGCTCCTGCCCCTCCTGCCCC
TCCTSCCCCTCCTCCTGCTCCTGCCCCTCCTGCCCCTCCTCCTGCTCCTGCCCCTCCTCCTGCTCCTGCC
CCTCCTGCCCCTCCTGCCCCTCCTCCTGCTCCTGCCCCTCCTGCCCCTCCTNNTGCTCCTGCCCCTCCTN
NNNNNCCTGCTCCTGCCCCTCCTGCCCCTCCTGCCCCTCCTCCTGCTCCTGCCCCTCCTCCTGCTCCTGC
CCCTCCTGCCCCTCCTGCCCCTCCTGCCCCTCCTCCTGCTCCTGCCCCTCCTCCTGCTCCTGCCCCTCCT
GCTCCTGCCCCTCCCGCTCCTGCTCCTGCTCCTGTTCCACCGTGGGTCCCTTTGCAGCCAATGCAACTTG
GACGTTTTTGGGGTCTCCGGACACCATCTCTATGTCTTGGCCCTGATCCTGAGCCGCCCGGGGCTCCTGG
TCTTCCGCCTCCTCGTCCTCGTCCTCTTCCCCGTCCTCGTCCATGGTTATCACCCCCTCTTCTTTGAGGT
CCACTGCCGCCGGAGCCTTCTGGTCCAGATGTGTCTCCCTTCTCTCCTAGGCCATTTCCAGGTCCTGTAC
CTGGCCCCTCGTCAGACATGATTCACACTAAAAGAGATCAATAGACATCTTTATTAGACGACGCTCAGTG
AATACAGGGAGTGCAGACTCCTGCCCCCTCCAACAGCCCCCCCACCCTCATCCCCTTCATGGTCGCTGTC
AGACAGATCCAGGTCTGAAAATTCCCCATCCTCCGAACCATCCTCGTCCTCATCACCAATTACTCGCAGC
CCGGAAAACTCCCGCTGAACATCCTCAAGATTTGCGTCCTGAGCCTCAAGCCAGGCCTCAAATTCCTCGT
CCCCCTTTTTGCTGGACGGTAGGGATGGGGATTCTCGGGACCCCTCCTCTTCCTCTTCAAGGTCACCAGA
CAGAGATGCTACTGGGGCAACGGAAGAAAAGCTGGGTGCGGCCTGTGAGGATCAGCTTATCGATGATAAG
CTGTCAAACATGAGAATTCTTGAAGACGAAAGGGCCTCGTGATACGCCTATTTTTATAGGTTAATGTCAT
GATAATAATGGTTTCTTAGACGTCAGGTGGCACTTTTCGGGGAAATGTGCGCGGAACCCCTATTTGTTTA
TTTTTCTAAATACATTCAAATATGTATCCGCTCATGAGACAATAACCCTGATAAATGCTTCAATAATATT
GAAAAAGGAAGAGTATGAGTATTCAACATTTCCGTGTCGCCCTTATTCCCTTTTTTGCGGCATTTTGCCT
TCCTGTTTTTGCTCACCCAGAAACGCTGGTGAAAGTAAAAGATGCTGAAGATCAGTTGGGTGCACGAGTG
GGTTACATCGAACTGGATCTCAACAGCGGTAAGATCCTTGAGAGTTTTCGCCCCGAAGAACGTTTTCCAA
TGATGAGCACTTTTAAAGTTCTGCTATGTGGCGCGGTATTATCCCGTGTTGACGCCGGGCAAGAGCAACT
CGGTCGCCGCATACACTATTCTCAGAATGACTTGGTTGAGTACTCACCAGTCACAGAAAAGCATCTTACG
GATGGCATGACAGTAAGAGAATTATGCAGTGCTGCCATAACCATGAGTGATAACACTGCGGCCAACTTAC
TTCTGACAACGATCGGAGGACCGAAGGAGCTAACCGCTTTTTTGCACAACATGGGGGATCATGTAACTCG
CCTTGATCGTTGGGAACCGGAGCTGAATGAAGCCATACCAAACGACGAGCGTGACACCACGATGCCTGCA
GCAATGGCAACAACGTTGCGCAAACTATTAACTGGCGAACTACTTACTCTAGCTTCCCGGCAACAATTAA
TAGACTGGATGGAGGCGGATAAAGTTGCAGGACCACTTCTGCGCTCGGCCCTTCCGGCTGGCTGGTTTAT
TGCTGATAAATCTGGAGCCGGTGAGCGTGGGTCTCGCGGTATCATTGCAGCACTGGGGCCAGATGGTAAG
CCCTCCCGTATCGTAGTTATCTACACGACGGGGAGTCAGGCAACTATGGATGAACGAAATAGACAGATCG
CTGAGATAGGTGCCTCACTGATTAAGCATTGGTAACTGTCAGACCAAGTTTACTCATATATACTTTAGAT
TGATTTAAAACTTCATTTTTAATTTAAAAGGATCTAGGTGAAGATCCTTTTTGATAATCTCATGACCAAA
ATCCCTTAACGTGAGTTTTCGTTCCACTGAGCGTCAGACCCCGTAGAAAAGATCAAAGGATCTTCTTGAG
ATCCTTTTTTTCTGCGCGTAATCTGCTGCTTGCAAACAAAAAAACCACCGCTACCAGCGGTGGTTTGTTT
GCCGGATCAAGAGCTACCAACTCTTTTTCCGAAGGTAACTGGCTTCAGCAGAGCGCAGATACCAAATACT
GTCCTTCTAGTGTAGCCGTAGTTAGGCCACCACTTCAAGAACTCTGTAGCACCGCCTACATACCTCGCTC
TGCTAATCCTGTTACCAGTGGCTGCTGCCAGTGGCGATAAGTCGTGTCTTACCGGGTTGGACTCAAGACG
ATAGTTACCGGATAAGGCGCAGCGGTCGGGCTGAACGGGGGGTTCGTGCACACAGCCCAGCTTGGAGCGA
ACGACCTACACCGAACTGAGATACCTACAGCGTGAGCTATGAGAAAGCGCCACGCTTCCCGAAGGGAGAA
AGGCGGACAGGTATCCGGTAAGCGGCAGGGTCGGAACAGGAGAGCGCACGAGGGAGCTTCCAGGGGGAAA
CGCCTGGTATCTTTATAGTCCTGTCGGGTTTCGCCACCTCTGACTTGAGCGTCGATTTTTGTGATGCTCG
TCAGGGGGGCGGAGCCTATGGAAAAACGCCAGCAACGCGGCCTTTTTACGGTTCCTGGCCTTTTGCTGGC
CTTGAAGCTGTCCCTGATGGTCGTCATCTACCTGCCTGGACAGCATGGCCTGCAACGCGGGCATCCCGAT
GCCGCCGGAAGCGAGAAGAATCATAATGGGGAAGGCCATCCAGCCTCGCGTCGAACTAGATGATCCGGCT
GTGGAATGTGTGTCAGTTAGGGTGTGGAAAGTCCCCAGGCTCCCCAGCAGGCAGAAGTATGCAAAGCATG
CATCTCAATTAGTCAGCAACCAGGTGTGGAAAGTCCCCAGGCTCCCCAGCAGGCAGAAGTATGCAAAGCA
TGCATCTCAATTAGTCAGCAACCATAGTCCCGCCCCTAACTCCGCCCATCCCGCCCCTAACTCCGCCCAG
TTCCGCCCATTCTCCGCCCCATGGCTGACTAATTTTTTTTATTTATGCAGAGGCCGAGGCCGCCTCGGCC
TCTGAGCTATTCCAGAAGTAGTGAGGAGGCTTTTTTGGAGGGTGACCGCCACGACCGGTATGGCCAAGCC
TTTGTCTCAAGAAGAATCCACCCTCATTGAAAGAGCAACGGCTACAATCAACAGCATCCCCATCTCTGAA
GACTACAGCGTCGCCAGCGCAGCTCTCTCTAGCGACGGCCGCATCTTCACTGGTGTCAATGTATATCATT
TTACTGGGGGACCTTGTGCAGAACTCGTGGTGCTGGGCACTGCTGCTGCTGCGGCAGCTGGCAACCTGAC
TTGTATCGTCGCGATCGGAAATGAGAACAGGGGCATCTTGAGCCCCTGCGGACGGTGCCGACAGGTGCTT
CTCGATCTGCATCCTGGGATCAAAGCCATAGTGAAGGACAGTGATGGACAGCCGACGGCAGTTGGGATTC
GTGAATTGCTGCCCTCTGGTTATGTGTGGGAGGGCTAACGGTCCGACGCGGCCCGACGGGTCCGAGGGGG
GTCGACCTCGAAACTTGTTTATTGCAGCTTATAATGGTTACAAATAAAGCAATAGCATCACAAATTTCAC
AAATAAAGCATTTTTTTCACTGCATTCTAGTTGTGGTTTGTCCAAACTCATCAATGTATCTTATCATGTC
TGGATCTGATCCGAACCCCTTCCTCGACCAATTCTCATGTTTGACAGCTTATCATCGCAGATCCGGGCAA
CGTTGTTGCCATTGCTCGACCAATTCTCATGTTTGACAGCTTATCATCGCAGATCCGTATGGTGCACTCT
CAGTACAATCTGCTCTGATGCCGCATAGTTAAGCCAGTATCTGCTCCCTGCTTGTGTGTTGGAGGTCGCT
GAGTAGTGCGCGAGCAAAATTTAAGCTACAACAAGGCAAGGCTTGACCGACAATTGCATGAAGAATCTGC
TTAGGGTTAGGCGTTTTGCGCTGCTTCGCGATGTACGGGCCAGATATACGCGTATCTGAGGGGACTAGGG
TGTGTTTAGGCGAAAAGCGGGGCTTCGGTTGTACGCGGTTAGGAGTCCCCTCAGGATATAGTAGTTTCGC
TTTTGCATAGGGAGGGGGAAATGTAGTCTTATGCAATACTCTTGTAGTCTTGCAACATGGTAACGATGAG
TTAGCAACATGCCTTACAAGGAGAGAAAAAGCACCGTGCATGCCGATTGGTGGAAGTAAGGTGGTACGAT
CGTGCCTTATTAGGAAGGCAACAGACGGGTCTGACATGGATTGGACGAACCACTGAATTCCGCATTGCAG
AGATATTGTATTTAAGTGCCTAGCTCGATACAATAAACGCCATTTGACCATTCACCACATTGGTGTGCAC
CTCCAAGCTGGCCGGGGATCCTCTAGGGCCTCTGAGCTATTCCAGAAGTAGTGAAGAGGCTTTTTTGGAG
GCCTAGGCTTTTGCAAAAAGCTCCGGATCGATCCTGAGAACTTCAGGGTGAGTTTGGGGACCCTTGATTG
TTCTTTCTTTTTCGCTATTGTAAAATTCATGTTATATGGAGGGGGCAAAGTTTTCAGGGTGTTGTTTAGA
ATGGGAAGATGTCCCTTGTATCACCATGGACCCTCATGATAATTTTGTTTCTTTCACTTTCTACTCTGTT
GACAACCATTGTCTCCTCTTATTTTCTTTTCATTTTCTGTAACTTTTTCGTTAAACTTTAGCTTGCATTT
GTAACGAATTTTTAAATTCACTTTTGTTTATTTGTCAGATTGTAAGTACTTTCTCTAATCACTTTTTTTT
CAAGGCAATCAGGGTATATTATATTGTACTTCAGCACAGTTTTAGAGAACAATTGTTATAATTAAATGAT
AAGGTAGAATATTTCTGCATATAAATTCTGGCTGGCGTGGAAATATTCTTATTGGTAGAAACAACTACAT
CCTGGTCATCATCCTGCCTTTCTCTTTATGGTTACAATGATATACACTGTTTGAGATGAGGATAAAATAC
TCTGAGTCCAAACCGGGCCCCTCTGCTAACCATGTTCATGCCTTCTTCTTTTTCCTACAGCTCCTGGGCA
ACGTGCTGGTTATTGTGCTGTCTCATCATTTTGGCAAAGAATTGTAATACGACTCACTATAGGGCGAATT
GATATGTCTAGATTAGATAAAAGTAAAGTGATTAACAGCGCATTAGAGCTGCTTAATGAGGTCGGAATCG
AAGGTTTAACAACCCGTAAACTCGCCCAGAAGCTAGGTGTAGAGCAGCCTACATTGTATTGGCATGTAAA
AAATAAGCGGGCTTTGCTCGACGCCTTAGCCATTGAGATGTTAGATAGGCACCATACTCACTTTTGCCCT
TTAGAAGGGGAAAGCTGGCAAGATTTTTTACGTAATAACGCTAAAAGTTTTAGATGTGCTTTACTAAGTC
ATCGCGATGGAGCAAAAGTACATTTAGGTACACGGCCTACAGAAAAACAGTATGAAACTCTCGAAAATCA
ATTAGCCTTTTTATGCCAACAAGGTTTTTCACTAGAGAATGCATTATATGCACTCAGCGCTGTGGGGCAT
TTTACTTTAGGTTGCGTATTGGAAGATCAAGAGCATCAAGTCGCTAAAGAAGAAAGGGAAACACCTACTA
CTGATAGTATGCCGCCATTATTACGACAAGCTATCGAATTATTTGATCACCAAGGTGCAGAGCCAGCCTT
CTTATTCGGCCTTGAATTGATCATATGCGGATTAGAAAAACAACTTAAATGTGAAAGTGGGTCCGCGTAC
AGCGGATCCCGGGAATTCAGATCTTATTAAAGCAGAACTTGTTTATTGCAGCTTATAATGGTTACAAATA
AAGCAATAGCATCACAAATTTCACAAATAAAGCATTTTTTTCACTGCATTCTAGTTGTGGTTTGTCCAAA
CTCATCAATGTATCTTATCATGTCTGGTCGAATCCATGGCGCAGAACTGGTAGGTATGGAAGATCCGCGT
TGACATTGATTATTGACTAGTTATTAATAGTAATCAATTACGGGGTCATTAGTTCATAGCCCATATATGG
AGTTCCGCGTTACATAACTTACGGTAAATGGCCCGCCTGGCTGACCGCCCAACGACCCCCGCCCATTGAC
GTCAATAATGACGTATGTTCCCATAGTAACGCCAATAGGGACTTTCCATTGACGTCAATGGGTGGAGTAT
TTACGGTAAACTGCCCACTTGGCAGTACATCAAGTGTATCATATGCCAAGTACGCCCCCTATTGACGTCA
ATGACGGTAAATGGCCCGCCTGGCATTATGCCCAGTACATGACCTTATGGGACTTTCCTACTTGGCAGTA
CATCTACGTATTAGTCATCGCTATTACCATGGTGATGCGGTTTTGGCAGTACATCAATGGGCGTGGATAG
CGGTTTGACTCACGGGGATTTCCAAGTCTCCACCCCATTGACGTCAATGGGAGTTTGTTTTGGCACCAAA
ATCAACGGGACTTTCCAAAATGTCGTAACAACTCCGCCCCATTGACGCAAATGGGCGGTAGGCGTGTACG
GTGGGAGGTCTATATAAGCAGAGCTCTCCCTATCAGTGATAGAGATCTCCCTATCAGTGATAGAGATCGT
CGACGAGCTCGTTTAGTGAACCGTCAGATCGCCTGGAGACGCCATCCACGCTGTTTTGACCTCCATAGAA
GACACCGGGACCGATCCAGCCTCCGGACTCTAGCGTTTAAACTTAAGCTTACCACCATGGATTATAAAGA
CGATGATGACAAGCACCACCACCACCACCACGACAAGGATTGTGAAATGAAACGCACCACACTGGACAGC
CCTTTGGGGAAGCTGGAGCTGTCTGGTTGTGAGCAGGGTCTGCACGAAATAATTTTTCTGGGCAAGGGGA
CGTCTGCAGCTGATGCCGTGGAGGTCCCAGCCCCCGCTGCGGTTCTCGGAGGTCCGGAGCCCCTGATACA
GGCTACAGCCTGGCTGAATGCCTATTTCCACCAGCCCGAGGCTATCGAAGAGTTCCCCGTGCCGGCTCTT
CACCATCCCGTTTTCCAGCAAGAGTCGTTCACCAGACAGGTGTTATGGAAGCTGCTGAAGGTTGTGAAAT
TCGGAGAAGTGATTTCTGAGTCACACTTAGCAGCCCTGGTAGGCAACCCCGCAGCCACGGCAGCAGTGAA
TACGGCACTGGATGGCAATCCTGTCCCTATCCTGATCCCGTGCCACAGAGTGGTCCAGGGGGATTCGGAT
GTGGGGCCGTACCTTGGTGGACTGGCCGTGAAGGAATGGCTTCTGGCCCATGAAGGCCACCGGTTGGGGA
AGCCAGGCTTGGGATTCGAACTGGAGGTGCTGTTCCAGGGCCCCGGTACCGCCATCACAAGTTTGTACAA
AAAAGCAGGCTTAATGGCAGAATCATCCAGCGAATCAGATCACTTCCGCTGTCGTGACCGATTGAGTCCA
TGGGCTGCCAGATCAACGCACAGGGGAACTCGAAGTCTTCCTACAGTAGAAGTTACCGAGAAGGTCAACA
CTATAACAAGTACTTTACAGGATACCAGTCGGAACCTGCGACAAGTGGACCAGATGCTTGGACGATACCG
AGAATACAGTAATGGACAGGCGGGTGCGATAGAACATTTAAAAGAAAGCTTGGAACAATCAATCGACCAA
CTCCGGAGTCAACGTTTATTGAGAAACTCAGGAGGGAGAAGTATTTCTGTTACAAGTTTGAGTGCAAGTG
ACCTTGATGGTGGCACTGGGTCAGAGCTCCATCATTTTCCACCTACCTCACCTCTCAAGGACTATGGGGA
TCCACAGGGTATTAAACGAATGAGATCAAGAACTGGTGTCCGGTTTGTTCAAGAGACTGATGATATGACT
CAGCTTCATGGTTTTCATCAGTCTCTTCGAGACCTCAGCAGTGAACAAATTCGCCTTGGAGATGATTTCA
ACAGGGAGCTTTCCAGAAGGAGCCGGTCAGATGCCGAAACAAAAAGGGCTTTGGAAGAATTGACTGAAAA
ACTTAATGAAGCCCAGAAACAAGAAGTGGTTTCAGATCGGGTGGAGCGGCGGCTTCAGGAACTGGAGAGA
GAGATGCGCACAGAAAGGGAGCTGGTGGAAAGACGCCAGGATCAACTGGGACTCATGTCCCTGCAGCTAC
AGGAGGCACTAAAGAAACAAGAAGCTAAAGCAGATGAGCATGAGGGGGCAATAAAAAATAAGCTAAGACA
AACTGAAACTGAGAAGAATCAACTTGAACAGGAATTGGAGCTATCTCGAAGGTTATTGAATCAATCAGAA
GGCAGCCGAGAAACACTTTTGCATCAGGTAGAAGAACTGCGTACACAACTTACGAAAGCAGAAGGTGATC
GAAAGGGTTTACAGCATCAAGTATCTCAGATTTCCAAGCAACAGTCAAACTATCAGGATGAACAAGGGGA
GGACTGGAGATTTAGGAGAGGGGTTGAGCGGGAAAAACAGGACCTGGAGAAGCAAATGTCAGATTTGAGA
GTGCAGCTGAACTTCAGCGCAATGGCATCTGAGTTAGAGGAAGTGAAACGGTGCATGGAGAGAAAAGACA
AGGAGAGAGCACATTTGGCATCACAAGTAGAGCACATCAATAGAAAATGTCTTTTAAATTTGGTTCAAGA
TTTGGATTGTAAAGATAATGAAATATTGACATACTCTTTACAAAGCCCTCTACATGTTTAATGATACCCA
GCTTTC
