>Addgene plasmid #136872 | pEBTetBl-CLIP-Cep128 | depositor partial sequence | sequence record 264173 | Insert
ATGGGCGGTAGGCGTGTACGGTGGGAGGTCTATATAAGCAGAGCTCTCCCTATCAGTGATAGAGATCTCC
CTATCAGTGATAGAGATCGTCGACGAGCTCGTTTAGTGAACCGTCAGATCGCCTGGAGACGCCATCCACG
CTGTTTTGACCTCCATAGAAGACACCGGGACCGATCCAGCCTCCGGACTCTAGCGTTTAAACTTAAGCTT
ACCACCATGGATTATAAAGACGATGATGACAAGCACCACCACCACCACCACGACAAGGATTGTGAAATGA
AACGCACCACACTGGACAGCCCTTTGGGGAAGCTGGAGCTGTCTGGTTGTGAGCAGGGTCTGCACGAAAT
AATTTTTCTGGGCAAGGGGACGTCTGCAGCTGATGCCGTGGAGGTCCCAGCCCCCGCTGCGGTTCTCGGA
GGTCCGGAGCCCCTGATACAGGCTACAGCCTGGCTGAATGCCTATTTCCACCAGCCCGAGGCTATCGAAG
AGTTCCCCGTGCCGGCTCTTCACCATCCCGTTTTCCAGCAAGAGTCGTTCACCAGACAGGTGTTATGGAA
GCTGCTGAAGGTTGTGAAATTCGGAGAAGTGATTTCTGAGTCACACTTAGCAGCCCTGGTAGGCAACCCC
GCAGCCACGGCAGCAGTGAATACGGCACTGGATGGCAATCCTGTCCCTATCCTGATCCCGTGCCACAGAG
TGGTCCAGGGGGATTCGGATGTGGGGCCGTACCTTGGTGGACTGGCCGTGAAGGAATGGCTTCTGGCCCA
TGAAGGCCACCGGTTGGGGAAGCCAGGCTTGGGATTCGAACTGGAGGTGCTGTTCCAGGGCCCCGGTACC
GCCATCACAAGTTTGTACAAAAAAGCAGGCTTAATGGCAGAATCATCCAGCGAATCAGATCACTTCCGCT
GTCGTGACCGATTGAGTCCATGGGCTGCCAGATCAACGCACAGGGGAACTCGAAGTCTTCCTACAGTAGA
AGTTACCGAGAAGGTCAACACTATAACAAGTACTTTACAGGATACCAGTCGGAACCTGCGACAAGTGGAC
CAGATGCTTGGACGATACCGAGAATACAGTAATGGACAGGCGGGTGCGATAGAACATTTAAAAGAAAGCT
TGGAACAATCAATCGACCAACTCCGGAGTCAACGTTTATTGAGAAACTCAGGAGGGAGAAGTATTTCTGT
TACAAGTTTGAGTGCAAGTGACCTTGATGGTGGCACTGGGTCAGAGCTCCATCATTTTCCACCTACCTCA
CCTCTCAAGGACTATGGGGATCCACAGGGTATTAAACGAATGAGATCAAGAACTGGTGTCCGGTTTGTTC
AAGAGACTGATGATATGACTCAGCTTCATGGTTTTCATCAGTCTCTTCGAGACCTCAGCAGTGAACAAAT
TCGCCTTGGAGATGATTTCAACAGGGAGCTTTCCAGAAGGAGCCGGTCAGATGCCGAAACAAAAAGGGCT
TTGGAAGAATTGACTGAAAAACTTAATGAAGCCCAGAAACAAGAAGTGGTTTCAGATCGGGTGGAGCGGC
GGCTTCAGGAACTGGAGAGAGAGATGCGCACAGAAAGGGAGCTGGTGGAAAGACGCCAGGATCAACTGGG
ACTCATGTCCCTGCAGCTACAGGAGGCACTAAAGAAACAAGAAGCTAAAGCAGATGAGCATGAGGGGGCA
ATAAAAAATAAGCTAAGACAAACTGAAACTGAGAAGAATCAACTTGAACAGGAATTGGAGCTATCTCGAA
GGTTATTGAATCAATCAGAAGGCAGCCGAGAAACACTTTTGCATCAGGTAGAAGAACTGCGTACACAACT
TACGAAAGCAGAAGGTGATCGAAAGGGTTTACAGCATCAAGTATCTCAGATTTCCAAGCAACAGTCAAAC
TATCAGGATGAACAAGGGGAGGACTGGAGATTTAGGAGAGGGGTTGAGCGGGAAAAACAGGACCTGGAGA
AGCAAATGTCAGATTTGAGAGTGCAGCTGAACTTCAGCGCAATGGCATCTGAGTTAGAGGAAGTGAAACG
GTGCATGGAGAGAAAAGACAAGGAGAGAGCACATTTGGCATCACAAGTAGAGCACATCAATAGAAAATGT
CTTTTAAATTTGGTTCAAGATTTGGATTGTAAAGATAATGAAATATTGACATACTCTTTACAAAGCCCTC
TACATGTTTAA
